>Addgene plasmid #234610 | A1-LCD -4D+4V | addgene full sequence | sequence record 469035 | Addgene NGS Result
CCGAGAACGGGTGCGCATAGAAATTGCATCAACGCATATAGCGCTAGCAGCACGCCATAGTGACTGGCGA
TGCTGTCGGAATGGACGATATCCCGCAAGAGGCCCGGCAGTACCGGCATAACCAAGCCTATGCCTACAGC
ATCCAGGGTGACGGTGCCGAGGATGACGATGAGCGCATTGTTAGATTTCATACACGGTGCCTGACTGCGT
TAGCAATTTAACTGTGATAAACTACCGCATTAAAGCTTATCGATGATAAGCTGTCAAACATGAGAATTCT
TGAAGACGAAAGGGCCTCGTGATACGCCTATTTTTATAGGTTAATGTCATGATAATAATGGTTTCTTAGA
CGTCAGGTGGCACTTTTCGGGGAAATGTGCGCGGAACCCCTATTTGTTTATTTTTCTAAATACATTCAAA
TATGTATCCGCTCATGAGACAATAACCCTGATAAATGCTTCAATAATATTGAAAAAGGAAGAGTATGAGT
ATTCAACATTTCCGTGTCGCCCTTATTCCCTTTTTTGCGGCATTTTGCCTTCCTGTTTTTGCTCACCCAG
AAACGCTGGTGAAAGTAAAAGATGCTGAAGATCAGTTGGGTGCACGAGTGGGTTACATCGAACTGGATCT
CAACAGCGGTAAGATCCTTGAGAGTTTTCGCCCCGAAGAACGTTTTCCAATGATGAGCACTTTTAAAGTT
CTGCTATGTGGCGCGGTATTATCCCGTGTTGACGCCGGGCAAGAGCAACTCGGTCGCCGCATACACTATT
CTCAGAATGACTTGGTTGAGTACTCACCAGTCACAGAAAAGCATCTTACGGATGGCATGACAGTAAGAGA
ATTATGCAGTGCTGCCATAACCATGAGTGATAACACTGCGGCCAACTTACTTCTGACAACGATCGGAGGA
CCGAAGGAGCTAACCGCTTTTTTGCACAACATGGGGGATCATGTAACTCGCCTTGATCGTTGGGAACCGG
AGCTGAATGAAGCCATACCAAACGACGAGCGTGACACCACGATGCCTGCAGCAATGGCAACAACGTTGCG
CAAACTATTAACTGGCGAACTACTTACTCTAGCTTCCCGGCAACAATTAATAGACTGGATGGAGGCGGAT
AAAGTTGCAGGACCACTTCTGCGCTCGGCCCTTCCGGCTGGCTGGTTTATTGCTGATAAATCTGGAGCCG
GTGAGCGTGGGTCTCGCGGTATCATTGCAGCACTGGGGCCAGATGGTAAGCCCTCCCGTATCGTAGTTAT
CTACACGACGGGGAGTCAGGCAACTATGGATGAACGAAATAGACAGATCGCTGAGATAGGTGCCTCACTG
ATTAAGCATTGGTAACTGTCAGACCAAGTTTACTCATATATACTTTAGATTGATTTAAAACTTCATTTTT
AATTTAAAAGGATCTAGGTGAAGATCCTTTTTGATAATCTCATGACCAAAATCCCTTAACGTGAGTTTTC
GTTCCACTGAGCGTCAGACCCCGTAGAAAAGATCAAAGGATCTTCTTGAGATCCTTTTTTTCTGCGCGTA
ATCTGCTGCTTGCAAACAAAAAAACCACCGCTACCAGCGGTGGTTTGTTTGCCGGATCAAGAGCTACCAA
CTCTTTTTCCGAAGGTAACTGGCTTCAGCAGAGCGCAGATACCAAATACTGTCCTTCTAGTGTAGCCGTA
GTTAGGCCACCACTTCAAGAACTCTGTAGCACCGCCTACATACCTCGCTCTGCTAATCCTGTTACCAGTG
GCTGCTGCCAGTGGCGATAAGTCGTGTCTTACCGGGTTGGACTCAAGACGATAGTTACCGGATAAGGCGC
AGCGGTCGGGCTGAACGGGGGGTTCGTGCACACAGCCCAGCTTGGAGCGAACGACCTACACCGAACTGAG
ATACCTACAGCGTGAGCTATGAGAAAGCGCCACGCTTCCCGAAGGGAGAAAGGCGGACAGGTATCCGGTA
AGCGGCAGGGTCGGAACAGGAGAGCGCACGAGGGAGCTTCCAGGGGGAAACGCCTGGTATCTTTATAGTC
CTGTCGGGTTTCGCCACCTCTGACTTGAGCGTCGATTTTTGTGATGCTCGTCAGGGGGGCGGAGCCTATG
GAAAAACGCCAGCAACGCGGCCTTTTTACGGTTCCTGGCCTTTTGCTGGCCTTTTGCTCACATGTTCTTT
CCTGCGTTATCCCCTGATTCTGTGGATAACCGTATTACCGCCTTTGAGTGAGCTGATACCGCTCGCCGCA
GCCGAACGACCGAGCGCAGCGAGTCAGTGAGCGAGGAAGCGGAAGAGCGCCTGATGCGGTATTTTCTCCT
TACGCATCTGTGCGGTATTTCACACCGCAATGGTGCACTCTCAGTACAATCTGCTCTGATGCCGCATAGT
TAAGCCAGTATACACTCCGCTATCGCTACGTGACTGGGTCATGGCTGCGCCCCGACACCCGCCAACACCC
GCTGACGCGCCCTGACGGGCTTGTCTGCTCCCGGCATCCGCTTACAGACAAGCTGTGACCGTCTCCGGGA
GCTGCATGTGTCAGAGGTTTTCACCGTCATCACCGAAACGCGCGAGGCAGCTGCGGTAAAGCTCATCAGC
GTGGTCGTGAAGCGATTCACAGATGTCTGCCTGTTCATCCGCGTCCAGCTCGTTGAGTTTCTCCAGAAGC
GTTAATGTCTGGCTTCTGATAAAGCGGGCCATGTTAAGGGCGGTTTTTTCCTGTTTGGTCACTGATGCCT
CCGTGTAAGGGGGATTTCTGTTCATGGGGGTAATGATACCGATGAAACGAGAGAGGATGCTCACGATACG
GGTTACTGATGATGAACATGCCCGGTTACTGGAACGTTGTGAGGGTAAACAACTGGCGGTATGGATGCGG
CGGGACCAGAGAAAAATCACTCAGGGTCAATGCCAGCGCTTCGTTAATACAGATGTAGGTGTTCCACAGG
GTAGCCAGCAGCATCCTGCGATGCAGATCCGGAACATAATGGTGCAGGGCGCTGACTTCCGCGTTTCCAG
ACTTTACGAAACACGGAAACCGAAGACCATTCATGTTGTTGCTCAGGTCGCAGACGTTTTGCAGCAGCAG
TCGCTTCACGTTCGCTCGCGTATCGGTGATTCATTCTGCTAACCAGTAAGGCAACCCCGCCAGCCTAGCC
GGGTCCTCAACGACAGGAGCACGATCATGCGCACCCGTGGCCAGGACCCAACGCTGCCCGAGATGCGCCG
CGTGCGGCTGCTGGAGATGGCGGACGCGATGGATATGTTCTGCCAAGGGTTGGTTTGCGCATTCACAGTT
CTCCGCAAGAATTGATTGGCTCCAATTCTTGGAGTGGTGAATCCGTTAGCGAGGTGCCGCCGGCTTCCAT
TCAGGTCGAGGTGGCCCGGCTCCATGCACCGCGACGCAACGCGGGGAGGCAGACAAGGTATAGGGCGGCG
CCTACAATCCATGCCAACCCGTTCCATGTGCTCGCCGAGGCGGCATAAATCGCCGTGACGATCAGCGGTC
CAATGATCGAAGTTAGGCTGGTAAGAGCCGCGAGCGATCCTTGAAGCTGTCCCTGATGGTCGTCATCTAC
CTGCCTGGACAGCATGGCCTGCAACGCGGGCATCCCGATGCCGCCGGAAGCGAGAAGAATCATAATGGGG
AAGGCCATCCAGCCTCGCGTCGCGAACGCCAGCAAGACGTAGCCCAGCGCGTCGGCCGCCATGCCGGCGA
TAATGGCCTGCTTCTCGCCGAAACGTTTGGTGGCGGGACCAGTGACGAAGGCTTGAGCGAGGGCGTGCAA
GATTCCGAATACCGCAAGCGACAGGCCGATCATCGTCGCGCTCCAGCGAAAGCGGTCCTCGCCGAAAATG
ACCCAGAGCGCTGCCGGCACCTGTCCTACGAGTTGCATGATAAAGAAGACAGTCATAAGTGCGGCGACGA
TAGTCATGCCCCGCGCCCACCGGAAGGAGCTGACTGGGTTGAAGGCTCTCAAGGGCATCGGTCGATCGAC
GCTCTCCCTTATGCGACTCCTGCATTAGGAAGCAGCCCAGTAGTAGGTTGAGGCCGTTGAGCACCGCCGC
CGCAAGGAATGGTGCATGCAAGGAGATGGCGCCCAACAGTCCCCCGGCCACGGGGCCTGCCACCATACCC
ACGCCGAAACAAGCGCTCATGAGCCCGAAGTGGCGAGCCCGATCTTCCCCATCGGTGATGTCGGCGATAT
AGGCGCCAGCAACCGCACCTGTGGCGCCGGTGATGCCGGCCACGATGCGTCCGGCGTAGAGGATCGAGAT
CTCGATCCCGCGAAATTAATACGACTCACTATAGGGAGACCACAACGGTTTCCCTCTAGAAATAATTTTG
TTTAACTTTAAGAAGGAGATATACATATGTCGTACTACCATCACCATCACCATCACCTCGAATCAACAAG
TTTGTACAAAAAAGCAGGCTTCGAGAACCTGTATTTTCAGGGTAGCATGGCAAGCGCAAGCAGCAGCCAG
CGTGGTCGTAGCGGTAGCGGTAATTTTGGTGGTGGTCGCGGTGGTGGTTTTGGTGGCAATGTGAATTTTG
GCCGTGGTGGTAATTTTAGCGGTCGTGGTGGCTTTGGCGGTAGCCGTGGCGGTGGCGGTTATGGCGGTAG
TGGTGTTGGTTATAATGGTTTTGGCAATGTTGGTAGCAACTTTGGAGGTGGTGGTAGCTATAATGTGTTC
GGCAATTATAACAATCAGAGCAGCAATTTCGGTCCGATGAAAGGTGGCAATTTTGGCGGACGTAGCAGCG
GTCCGTATGGTGGTGGCGGTCAGTATTTTGCCAAACCGCGTAATCAAGGTGGCTATGGTGGTTCTAGCAG
CAGCAGCTCATATGGTAGTGGTCGTCGTTTTTAAGACCCAGCTTTCTTGTACAAAGTGGTTGATTCGAGG
CTGCTAACAAAGCCCGAAAGGAAGCTGAGTTGGCTGCTGCCACCGCTGAGCAATAACTAGCATAACCCCT
TGGGGCCTCTAAACGGGTCTTGAGGGGTTTTTTGCTGAAAGGAGGAACTATATCCGGATATCCACAGGAC
GGGTGTGGTCGCCATGATCGCGTAGTCGATAGTGGCTCCAAGTAGCGAAGCGAGCAGGACTGGGCGGCGG
CCAAAGCGGTCGGACAGTGCT
Features (pLannotate 1.2.2; 18 found; start..end, strand, type, name):
    239..267     -  promoter       tet promoter: E. coli promoter for tetracycline efflux protein gene
    380..484     +  promoter       AmpR promoter: bla
    485..1345    +  CDS            AmpR: β-lactamase; bla; confers resistance to ampicillin, carbenicillin, and related antibiotics
   1516..2104    +  rep_origin     ori: high-copy-number ColE1/pMB1/pBR322/pUC origin of replication
   2290..2429    -  misc_feature   bom: basis of mobility region from pBR322
   2531..2722    -  CDS            rop: Rop protein, which maintains plasmids at low copy number; rop
   2739..3119    +  CDS            YPB1_ECOLX: Protein predicted: Swiss-Prot protein existence level 4. From Escherichia coli.
   3361..4265    -  CDS            TcR (fragment): tetracycline efflux protein; tet; confers resistance to tetracycline
   4287..4305    +  promoter       T7 promoter: promoter for bacteriophage T7 RNA polymerase
   4337..4359    +  RBS            RBS: efficient ribosome binding site from bacteriophage T7 gene 10 (Olins and Rangwala, 1989)
   4377..4397    +  CDS            8xHis (fragment): 8xHis affinity tag
   4406..4430    +  protein_bind   attB1: mutant version of attB; recombination site for the Gateway® BP reaction BP Clonase™
   4436..4452    +  CDS            TEV site (fragment): tobacco etch virus (TEV) protease recognition and cleavage site
   4457..4861    +  CDS            HNRNPA1 (fragment): ROA1_BOVIN - Also known as HNRPA1. Experimental evidence at protein level: Swiss-Prot protein existence level 1. Involved in the packaging of pre-mRNA into hnRNP particles, transport of poly(A) mRNA from the nucleus to the cytoplasm and may modulate splice site selection. May bind to specific miRNA hairpins. Binds to the IRES and thereby inhibits the translation of the apoptosis protease activating factor APAF1. From Bos taurus (Bovine).
   4866..4890    -  protein_bind   attB2: mutant version of attB; recombination site for the Gateway® BP reaction BP Clonase™
   4900..4949    +  CDS            SET1 (fragment): solubility-enhancement tag derived from T7 phage gene 10B
   4957..5004    +  terminator     T7 terminator: transcription terminator for bacteriophage T7 RNA polymerase
   5030..191     -  CDS            TcR (fragment) (across the origin): tetracycline efflux protein; tet; confers resistance to tetracycline
