[The description below was written by a language model from this plasmid's Addgene catalogue record and pLannotate feature annotations shown in this document.]
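Description:
A1-LCD -4D+4V is a bacterial expression plasmid built on the pDest17 Gateway destination backbone, carrying a variant of the low-complexity domain of human hnRNPA1 (residues 186–320). It is a pBR322-type vector of about 5.1 kb. It replicates from a ColE1/pMB1 origin, and the accompanying rop gene and bom region are consistent with its catalogued low copy number. Selection is by ampicillin through the bla β-lactamase gene. The annotated tetracycline efflux gene pieces and tet promoter are only fragments left over from the pBR322 ancestry, interrupted by the expression cassette, and tetracycline is not listed as a selection.

The expression cassette runs from a T7 promoter and a phage T7 gene 10 ribosome binding site into an N-terminal histidine tag, recorded by the depositor as 6xHis. This is followed by an attB1 site left by Gateway recombination, a TEV protease site, and the hnRNPA1 LCD coding sequence. An attB2 site and a T7 terminator close the cassette. The short SET1 match annotated after attB2 is probably residual T7 gene 10 vector sequence rather than an intended tag. The automated annotation matched the insert to the bovine orthologue, but the record states that it is a codon-optimised synthetic human sequence. Four aspartates are replaced by valine (D214V, D242V, D250V, D262V), and TEV cleavage leaves a Gly-Ser remnant at the N-terminus.

Because transcription depends on T7 RNA polymerase, protein is produced in a DE3 lysogen such as the strain recommended by the depositor. The tag allows affinity purification and can then be removed. The associated publication concerns condensates and amyloid fibril conversion, suggesting the purified variant is used to study how these charge-to-hydrophobic substitutions affect phase separation and fibril formation.
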