Addgene plasmid #234610: A1-LCD -4D+4V
Purpose: Bacterial expression of N-terminally 6His tagged hnRNPA1 LCD (186-320) with 4 aspartates mutated to valine
Depositing lab: Tanja Mittag. Depositing organization: St. Jude Children's Research Hospital. Publication: Metastable condensates suppress conversion to amyloid fibrils. Das T, Zaidi F, Farag M, Ruff KM, Messing J, Taylor JP, Pappu RV, Mittag T. bioRxiv [Preprint]. 2024 Mar 3:2024.02.28.582569. doi: 10.1101/2024.02.28.582569. PubMed 38464104.
Backbone
  Vector backbone: pDest17
  Backbone manufacturer: Invtirogen
  Vector type: Bacterial Expression
Growth in bacteria
  Bacterial resistance: Ampicillin, 100 μg/mL
  Growth temperature: 37°C
  Growth strain: DH5alpha
  Growth instructions: The depositing lab recommends BL21-Gold (DE3) E. coli for protein expression.
  Copy number: Low Copy
Gene/Insert
  Gene/Insert name: hnRNPA1_LCD_4DV (alt name: A1-LCD 4DV)
  Species: H. sapiens (human)
  Mutation: D214V, D242V, D250V, D262V
  Entrez Gene: HNRNPA1 (a.k.a. ALS19, ALS20, HNRPA1, HNRPA1L3, IBMPFD3, MPD3, UP 1, hnRNP A1, hnRNP-A1)
  Promoter: T7
  Tag / fusion protein: 6xHis-TEV (N terminal on insert)
  Cloning method: Gateway Cloning
Terms and licenses: Academic/Nonprofit Terms; Industry Terms: Not Available to Industry
Depositor comments: Insert created through codon optimized gene synthesis. TEV cleavage leaves N-terminal GS tag. Please visit https://doi.org/10.1101/2024.02.28.582569 for bioRxiv preprint.
How to cite: A1-LCD -4D+4V was a gift from Tanja Mittag (Addgene plasmid # 234610 ; http://n2t.net/addgene:234610 ; RRID:Addgene_234610)
