>Addgene plasmid #234610 | A1-LCD -4D+4V | depositor partial sequence | sequence record 461414 | Orf Sequence
ATGTCGTACTACCATCACCATCACCATCACCTCGAATCAACAAGTTTGTACAAAAAAGCAGGCTTCGAGA
ACCTGTATTTTCAGGGTAGCATGGCAAGCGCAAGCAGCAGCCAGCGTGGTCGTAGCGGTAGCGGTAATTT
TGGTGGTGGTCGCGGTGGTGGTTTTGGTGGCAATGTGAATTTTGGCCGTGGTGGTAATTTTAGCGGTCGT
GGTGGCTTTGGCGGTAGCCGTGGCGGTGGCGGTTATGGCGGTAGTGGTGTTGGTTATAATGGTTTTGGCA
ATGTTGGTAGCAACTTTGGAGGTGGTGGTAGCTATAATGTGTTCGGCAATTATAACAATCAGAGCAGCAA
TTTCGGTCCGATGAAAGGTGGCAATTTTGGCGGACGTAGCAGCGGTCCGTATGGTGGTGGCGGTCAGTAT
TTTGCCAAACCGCGTAATCAAGGTGGCTATGGTGGTTCTAGCAGCAGCAGCTCATATGGTAGTGGTCGTC
GTTTTTAA
